>Addgene plasmid #18380 | T4 Lysozyme A73-[AAA] WT* | addgene partial sequence | sequence record 24166 | 3primeUP
CTANGAAAAGCCCGCTCATTAGGCGGGCTCAGATCTGCTCATGTTTGACAGCTTATCATCGATAAGCTTC
GGCAATAAATTCTTGATATGTTTTCATATGTTTCCTTTAAATATTTTAATTAGTAATTGTCTATTCAAGT
AATTGTGAATATACTATCACAATTCCAAGAGAAAGTAAACAGCTTTATAGATTTTTATACGCGTCCCAAG
TGCCAGTTCTAAACGTTGTAATGACTCGTTTTGCGCGATTAGGTGTTTGATTATACCATCTACTTTTAGC
TAAGTTAACTGCTGCTTCATCCCAGCGTTTTTGTTGAAGCATACGTAAAGAGTTAGTAAATCCTGCCACA
CCGGTTTCTCCCATTTGGAAAACCATATTAATCAATGCAGCGCGACGAACCGCATCAAGAGAATCATAAA
CCGGTTTTAATTTAGCATTTCTCAGAATTCCGCGAACAGCTGCTGCTGCAGCATCAACATCCTGATTAAA
GAGTTTTTCAGCCTCATCTTTTGTAATTACACCATTAGTATTACGCCCAATAGCTTTATCTAATTCAGAT
TTAGCAGCATTAAGTGATGGACTTTTTGTAAGCAAATGACCGATGCCAATAGTGTAATAGCCTTCTGTGT
CTTTATAGATTTTAAGTCTAAGACCTTCATCTATACGTAACATTTCAAATATATTCATAATACCTCCTAA
GCATCGATGGATCCTGTTTCCTGTGTGAAATTGTTATCCGCTCACAATTCCACACATTATACGAGCCGAT
GATTAATTGTCAACAGGGGGATGGGGAGTAAGCTGATCCTGTTTCCTGTGTGAAATTGTTATCCGCTCAC
AATTCCACACATTATACGAGCCGATGATTAATTGTCAACAGGGGGATGGGGAGTAAGCTCATCGATGGAT
CGACCGGGNTTNCCCGGGGGGGAAAATNGTNANCCNCNCCCNANTNCCCCNCATTNNACNNNNCNGGAAG
CNTAAAGNGNAAAGCCCGGGGGNGNCCNANGGAGNGNGCNNACNTTACNTTAATTGNGNTGCGCNCNCGG
CCCGCTTTCCNNNCNGGGAAACCNGNCGGGCCNGGANNCCN
