[The description below was written by a language model from this plasmid's Addgene catalogue record.]
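Description:
T4 Lysozyme A73-[AAA] WT* is a bacterial expression plasmid built on the pHS1403 backbone (about 5 kb without the insert) and carrying an engineered variant of bacteriophage T4 lysozyme, the product of phage gene e. It is maintained in E. coli as a high-copy plasmid under ampicillin selection. The record gives no feature table and names neither the promoter that drives expression nor the replication origin, so these details cannot be stated here beyond the backbone name.

The insert is roughly 600 bp and sits between BamHI and HindIII sites, both of which were preserved during cloning. According to the depositor's notes, the BamHI site lies 27 bp from the start codon and the HindIII site 115 bp from the stop codon, so the fragment includes short flanking untranslated regions and can be excised intact. The mutation designation A73-[AAA], with the alternative names L/3 and 73AAA, indicates an insertion of three alanine residues after Ala73. WT* marks the parental background; in the T4 lysozyme literature this conventionally means the cysteine-free pseudo-wild-type protein, although the record does not define the term. No affinity tags or fusion partners are listed.

The record does not state an intended use. The design fits production of recombinant mutant lysozyme in bacteria for studying how a peptide insertion affects protein structure, folding and stability, for which T4 lysozyme is a widely used model system.
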