Addgene plasmid #18380: T4 Lysozyme A73-[AAA] WT*
Depositing lab: Brian Matthews. Depositing organization: University of Oregon.
Backbone
  Vector backbone: pHS1403
  Backbone size w/o insert (bp): 5000
  Vector type: Bacterial Expression
Growth in bacteria
  Bacterial resistance: Ampicillin, 100 μg/mL
  Growth temperature: 37°C
  Growth strain: DH5alpha
  Copy number: High Copy
Gene/Insert
  Gene/Insert name: T4 Lysozyme (alt name: L/3 or 73AAA)
  Species: Bacteriophage T4
  Insert size (bp): 600
  Mutation: A73-[AAA] WT*
  GenBank ID: NP_049736
  Entrez Gene: e (a.k.a. T4p123)
  Cloning method: Restriction Enzyme; 5′ cloning site BamHI (not destroyed); 3′ cloning site HindIII (not destroyed)
  Sequencing primers: 5′ na; 3′ GGCGTATCACGAGGCCC
Terms and licenses: Academic/Nonprofit Terms; Industry Terms: Not Available to Industry
Depositor comments: The BamHI site is 27 bp from the ATG and the HindIII site is 115 bp from the stop.
How to cite: T4 Lysozyme A73-[AAA] WT* was a gift from Brian Matthews (Addgene plasmid # 18380 ; http://n2t.net/addgene:18380 ; RRID:Addgene_18380)
